>Addgene plasmid #128152 | RFP Dynamin2 Wild Type | addgene full sequence | sequence record 250230 | Addgene NGS Result
CGTTACATAACTTACGGTAAATGGCCCGCCTGGCTGACCGCCCAACGACCCCCGCCCATTGACGTCAATA
ATGACGTATGTTCCCATAGTAACGCCAATAGGGACTTTCCATTGACGTCAATGGGTGGAGTATTTACGGT
AAACTGCCCACTTGGCAGTACATCAAGTGTATCATATGCCAAGTACGCCCCCTATTGACGTCAATGACGG
TAAATGGCCCGCCTGGCATTATGCCCAGTACATGACCTTATGGGACTTTCCTACTTGGCAGTACATCTAC
GTATTAGTCATCGCTATTACCATGGTGATGCGGTTTTGGCAGTACATCAATGGGCGTGGATAGCGGTTTG
ACTCACGGGGATTTCCAAGTCTCCACCCCATTGACGTCAATGGGAGTTTGTTTTGGCACCAAAATCAACG
GGACTTTCCAAAATGTCGTAACAACTCCGCCCCATTGACGCAAATGGGCGGTAGGCGTGTACGGTGGGAG
GTCTATATAAGCAGAGCTGGTTTAGTGAACCGTCAGATCCGCTAGCGCTACCGGACTCAGATCTCGAGCT
CAAGCTTGGCACCATGGGCAACCGCGGGATGGAAGAGCTCATCCCGCTGGTTAACAAGCTGCAGGACGCC
TTCAGTTCCATCGGTCAGAGCTGCCACCTGGACCTGCCGCAGATCGCCGTGGTGGGCGGCCAGAGCGCCG
GCAAGAGTTCGGTGCTCGAGAACTTCGTGGGCCGGGACTTCCTTCCACGAGGATCAGGAATTGTCACCCG
GAGGCCTCTCATTCTGCAGCTCATCTTTTCCAAAACAGAATATGCGGAGTTTTTGCACTGCAAGTCCAAA
AAGTTTACAGACTTTGATGAAGTCCGGCAGGAGATCGAAGCAGAGACTGACCGGGTCACAGGCACCAACA
AAGGCATCTCCCCGGTGCCCATCAACCTTCGGGTCTATTCACCACACGTGTTGAACTTGACCCTCATCGA
CCTCCCAGGCATCACTAAGGTGCCAGTGGGGGACCAGCCACCAGACATCGAGTACCAGATCAAGGACATG
ATCCTGCAGTTTATCAGCCGGGAGAGCAGCCTCATTCTTGCCGTCACACCTGCCAACATGGACTTGGCCA
ACTCGGATGCCCTCAAGCTGGCCAAGGAGGTGGACCCCCAAGGCCTGCGGACCATTGGTGTCATCACCAA
GCTAGACCTGATGGATGAAGGCACAGATGCCAGGGATGTCCTGGAGAACAAGCTCCTGCCCTTGAGAAGA
GGCTACATCGGCGTGGTTAACCGCAGCCAGAAAGACATCGAGGGCAGAAAGGACATCCGGGCAGCTCTGG
CAGCTGAGAGGAAATTCTTCCTCTCCCACCCAGCCTACCGGCACATGGCTGACCGCATGGGTACCCCACA
CTTGCAGAAAACACTGAACCAGCAACTGACCAACCACATCCGGGAGTCACTGCCAACCCTGCGCAGCAAG
CTGCAGAGCCAACTGCTGTCCCTGGAGAAGGAAGTGGAAGAGTACAAGAATTTCCGGCCTGACGACCCCA
CACGCAAGACCAAAGCCCTGCTGCAGATGGTCCAGCAGTTTGGAGTGGACTTTGAGAAGCGAATCGAAGG
CTCTGGAGATCAAGTCGACACCCTGGAGCTGTCTGGGGGCGCCCGCATCAATCGCATCTTCCACGAGCGC
TTTCCCTTTGAGCTGGTGAAGATGGAGTTTGACGAGAAAGACCTCCGAAGAGAGATCAGCTACGCCATTA
AGAACATCCACGGAGTCAGGACGGGGCTCTTCACCCCCGGCATGGCCTTTGAAGCCATCGTGAAAAAACA
ACTTGTAAAGCTCAAAGAGCCGAGTTTGAAGTGTGTTGACCTGGTGGTGTCGGAGCTAGCCACGGTCATT
AAAAAGTGTGCTGAGAAGCTCAGTTCCTACCCCCGCCTTCGAGAGGAGACCGAACGCATTGTCACCACCT
ACATCAGGGAGCGAGAAGGGAGAACCAAGGACCAGATCCTTCTTCTGATTGACATTGAGCAGTCCTACAT
CAACACAAACCATGAAGACTTCATTGGATTTGCCAATGCCCAGCAGAGGAGCACGCAGCTGAACAAGAAG
AGGGCCATACCTAACCAGGGGGAGATCTTGGTGATCCGCAGGGGCTGGTTGACCATCAACAACATCAGCT
TGATGAAAGGCGGTTCCAAGGAGTACTGGTTCGTGCTGACTGCTGAGTCGTTGTCTTGGTACAAGGATGA
AGAGGAAAAAGAAAAGAAGTACATGCTGCCACTAGACAACCTCAAAATACGGGATGTGGAGAAGGGCTTC
ATGTCCAACAAGCATGTGTTTGCCATCTTCAACACAGAGCAGAGGAACGTCTACAAGGACCTGCGACAGA
TCGAACTGGCTTGTGACTCCCAGGAAGATGTGGACAGCTGGAAGGCTTCGTTCCTGCGGGCTGGGGTCTA
CCCAGAGAAGGACCAGGCAGAGAACGAGGATGGAGCACAAGAGAACACCTTCTCCATGGACCCGCAGCTG
GAGCGGCAGGTGGAGACCATCCGCAACTTGGTGGACTCCTATGCGGCCATCATCAACAAGTCCATCCGGG
ACCTCATGCCAAAGACCATCATGCACCTCATGATCAACAACACAAAGGCCTTCATCCGCCATGAGCTGCT
AGCCTACCTGTACTCATCAGCAGACCAGAGCAGCCTCATGGAGGAGTCAGCTGAGCAGGCTCAGCGGCGG
GACGATATGCTGCGCATGTACCATGCACTCAAGGAAGCGCTCAACATCATTGGGGACATCAGCACCAGCA
CCGTGTCCACGCCTGTGCCCCCACCTGTCGATGATACTTGGCTCCGGAACACCAGCAGCCACAGCCCCAC
TCCACAGCGCAGACCTGTGTCCAGTGTGCACCCGCCGGGCCGCCCACCCGCAGTGCGGGGCCCCACACCG
GGGCCTCCCCTCATTCCTATGCCTGTGGGGGCCACATCCTCCTTCTCGGCACCCCCCATCCCATCCCGGC
CTGGACCACAGAATGTGTTTGCCAACAATGACCCCTTCTCTGCGCCACCTCAGATACCGTCTCGGCCAGC
ACGGATTCCCCCTGGGATCCCTCCAGGAGTGCCCAGCAGAAGAGCGCCTGCTGCGCCCAGCCGGCCCACC
ATTATCCGCCCAGCCGAGCCGTCCCTGCTCGACGCTGCAGGGGACAGTGTTCTGGGGGGAATTCTGCAGT
CGACGGTACCGCGGGCCCGGGATCCACCGGTCGCCACCATGGCCTCCTCCGAGGACGTCATCAAGGAGTT
CATGCGCTTCAAGGTGCGCATGGAGGGCTCCGTGAACGGCCACGAGTTCGAGATCGAGGGCGAGGGCGAG
GGCCGCCCCTACGAGGGCACCCAGACCGCCAAGCTGAAGGTGACCAAGGGCGGCCCCCTGCCCTTCGCCT
GGGACATCCTGTCCCCTCAGTTCCAGTACGGCTCCAAGGCCTACGTGAAGCACCCCGCCGACATCCCCGA
CTACTTGAAGCTGTCCTTCCCCGAGGGCTTCAAGTGGGAGCGCGTGATGAACTTCGAGGACGGCGGCGTG
GTGACCGTGACCCAGGACTCCTCCCTGCAGGACGGCGAGTTCATCTACAAGGTGAAGCTGCGCGGCACCA
ACTTCCCCTCCGACGGCCCCGTAATGCAGAAGAAGACCATGGGCTGGGAGGCCTCCACCGAGCGGATGTA
CCCCGAGGACGGCGCCCTGAAGGGCGAGATCAAGATGAGGCTGAAGCTGAAGGACGGCGGCCACTACGAC
GCCGAGGTCAAGACCACCTACATGGCCAAGAAGCCCGTGCAGCTGCCCGGCGCCTACAAGACCGACATCA
AGCTGGACATCACCTCCCACAACGAGGACTACACCATCGTGGAACAGTACGAGCGCGCCGAGGGCCGCCA
CTCCACCGGCGCCTAAAGCGGCCGCGACTCTAGATCATAATCAGCCATACCACATTTGTAGAGGTTTTAC
TTGCTTTAAAAAACCTCCCACACCTCCCCCTGAACCTGAAACATAAAATGAATGCAATTGTTGTTGTTAA
CTTGTTTATTGCAGCTTATAATGGTTACAAATAAAGCAATAGCATCACAAATTTCACAAATAAAGCATTT
TTTTCACTGCATTCTAGTTGTGGTTTGTCCAAACTCATCAATGTATCTTAAGGCGTAAATTGTAAGCGTT
AATATTTTGTTAAAATTCGCGTTAAATTTTTGTTAAATCAGCTCATTTTTTAACCAATAGGCCGAAATCG
GCAAAATCCCTTATAAATCAAAAGAATAGACCGAGATAGGGT
[37 nt withheld, positions 4313-4349]
AAAGAACGTGGACTCCAACGTCAAAGG
[49 nt withheld, positions 4377-4425]
T
[91 nt withheld, positions 4427-4517]
G
[124 nt withheld, positions 4519-4642]
CAGGTGGCACTTTTCGGGGAAATGTGCGCGGAACCCCTATTTGTTTATTTTTCTAAATACATTCAAATAT
GTATCCGCTCATGAGACAATAACCCTGATAAATGCTTCAATAATATTGAAAAAGGAAGAGTCCTGAGGCG
GAAAGAACCAGCTGTGGAATGTGTGTCAGTTAGGGTGTGGAAAGTCCCCAGGCTCCCCAGCAGGCAGAAG
TATGCAAAGCATGCATCTCAATTAGTCAGCAACCAGGTGTGGAAAGTCCCCAGGCTCCCCAGCAGGCAGA
AGTATGCAAAGCATGCATCTCAATTAGTCAGCAACCATAGTCCCGCCCCTAACTCCGCCCATCCCGCCCC
TAACTCCGCCCAGTTCCGCCCATTCTCCGCCCCATGGCTGACTAATTTTTTTTATTTATGCAGAGGCCGA
GGCCGCCTCGGCCTCTGAGCTATTCCAGAAGTAGTGAGGAGGCTTTTTTGGAGGCCTAGGCTTTTGCAAA
GATCGATCAAGAGACAGGATGAGGATCGTTTCGCATGATTGAACAAGATGGATTGCACGCAGGTTCTCCG
GCCGCTTGGGTGGAGAGGCTATTCGGCTATGACTGGGCACAACAGACAATCGGCTGCTCTGATGCCGCCG
TGTTCCGGCTGTCAGCGCAGGGGCGCCCGGTTCTTTTTGTCAAGACCGACCTGTCCGGTGCCCTGAATGA
ACTGCAAGACGAGGCAGCGCGGCTATCGTGGCTGGCCACGACGGGCGTTCCTTGCGCAGCTGTGCTCGAC
GTTGTCACTGAAGCGGGAAGGGACTGGCTGCTATTGGGCGAAGTGCCGGGGCAGGATCTCCTGTCATCTC
ACCTTGCTCCTGCCGAGAAAGTATCCATCATGGCTGATGCAATGCGGCGGCTGCATACGCTTGATCCGGC
TACCTGCCCATTCGACCACCAAGCGAAACATCGCATCGAGCGAGCACGTACTCGGATGGAAGCCGGTCTT
GTCGATCAGGATGATCTGGACGAAGAGCATCAGGGGCTCGCGCCAGCCGAACTGTTCGCCAGGCTCAAGG
CGAGCATGCCCGACGGCGAGGATCTCGTCGTGACCCATGGCGATGCCTGCTTGCCGAATATCATGGTGGA
AAATGGCCGCTTTTCTGGATTCATCGACTGTGGCCGGCTGGGTGTGGCGGACCGCTATCAGGACATAGCG
TTGGCTACCCGTGATATTGCTGAAGAGCTTGGCGGCGAATGGGCTGACCGCTTCCTCGTGCTTTACGGTA
TCGCCGCTCCCGATTCGCAGCGCATCGCCTTCTATCGCCTTCTTGACGAGTTCTTCTGAGCGGGACTCTG
GGGTTCGAAATGACCGACCAAGCGACGCCCAACCTGCCATCACGAGATTTCGATTCCACCGCCGCCTTCT
ATGAAAGGTTGGGCTTCGGAATCGTTTTCCGGGACGCCGGCTGGATGATCCTCCAGCGCGGGGATCTCAT
GCTGGAGTTCTTCGCCCACCCTAGGGGGAGGCTAACTGAAACACGGAAGGAGACAATACCGGAAGGAACC
CGCGCTATGACGGCAATAAAAAGACAGAATAAAACGCACGGTGTTGGGTCGTTTGTTCATAAACGCGGGG
TTCGGTCCCAGGGCTGGCACTCTGTCGATACCCCACCGAGACCCCATTGGGGCCAATACGCCCGCGTTTC
TTCCTTTTCCCCACCCCACCCCCCAAGTTCGGGTGAAGGCCCAGGGCTCGCAGCCAACGTCGGGGCGGCA
GGCCCTGCCATAGCCTCAGGTTACTCATATATACTTTAGATTGATTTAAAACTTCATTTTTAATTTAAAA
GGATCTAGGTGAAGATCCTTTTTGATAATCTCATGACCAAAATCCCTTAACGTGAGTTTTCGTTCCACTG
AGCGTCAGACCCCGTAGAAAAGATCAAAGGATCTTCTTGAGATCCTTTTTTTCTGCGCGTAATCTGCTGC
TTGCAAACAAAAAAACCACCGCTACCAGCGGTGGTTTGTTTGCCGGATCAAGAGCTACCAACTCTTTTTC
CGAAGGTAACTGGCTTCAGCAGAGCGCAGATACCAAATACTGTTCTTCTAGTGTAGCCGTAGTTAGGCCA
CCACTTCAAGAACTCTGTAGCACCGCCTACATACCTCGCTCTGCTAATCCTGTTACCAGTGGCTGCTGCC
AGTGGCGATAAGTCGTGTCTTACCGGGTTGGACTCAAGACGATAGTTACCGGATAAGGCGCAGCGGTCGG
GCTGAACGGGGGGTTCGTGCACACAGCCCAGCTTGGAGCGAACGACCTACACCGAACTGAGATACCTACA
GCGTGAGCTATGAGAAAGCGCCACGCTTCCCGAAGGGAGAAAGGCGGACAGGTATCCGGTAAGCGGCAGG
GTCGGAACAGGAGAGCGCACGAGGGAGCTTCCAGGGGGAAACGCCTGGTATCTTTATAGTCCTGTCGGGT
TTCGCCACCTCTGACTTGAGCGTCGATTTTTGTGATGCTCGTCAGGGGGGCGGAGCCTATGGAAAAACGC
CAGCAACGCGGCCTTTTTACGGTTCCTGGCCTTTTGCTGGCCTTTTGCTCACATGTTCTTTCCTGCGTTA
TCCCCTGATTCTGTGGATAACCGTATTACCGCCATGCATTAGTTATTAATAGTAATCAATTACGGGGTCA
TTAGTTCATAGCCCATATATGGAGTTCCG
Features (pLannotate 1.2.2; 17 found; start..end, strand, type, name):
      1..304     +  enhancer       CMV enhancer: human cytomegalovirus immediate early enhancer
    305..508     +  promoter       CMV promoter: human cytomegalovirus (CMV) immediate early promoter
    531..567     +  misc_feature   MCS (fragment): multiple cloning site
    574..3183    +  CDS            Dnm2: DYN2_RAT - Also known as Dyn2. Experimental evidence at protein level: Swiss-Prot protein existence level 1. Microtubule-associated force-producing protein involved in producing microtubule bundles and able to bind and hydrolyze GTP. Plays a role in the regulation of neuron morphology, axon growth and formation of neuronal growth cones (PubMed:21210813). Plays an important role in vesicular trafficking processes, in particular endocytosis (PubMed:19995918). Involved in cytokinesis (PubMed:21195118). Regulates maturation of apoptotic cell corpse- containing phagosomes by recruiting PIK3C3 to th
   3209..3245    +  misc_feature   MCS (fragment): multiple cloning site
   3259..3936    +  CDS            mRFP1: monomeric derivative of DsRed (Campbell et al., 2002) mammalian codon-optimized
   3953..4036    +  CDS            large T antigen (fragment): large T antigen from SV40 (simian virus 40)
   4059..4180    +  polyA_signal   SV40 poly(A) signal: SV40 polyadenylation signal
   4214..4642    -  rep_origin     f1 ori (sequence partly withheld): f1 bacteriophage origin of replication; arrow indicates direction of (+) strand synthesis
   4669..4773    +  promoter       AmpR promoter: bla
   4775..5132    +  promoter       SV40 promoter: SV40 enhancer and early promoter
   5167..5961    +  CDS            NeoR/KanR: aminoglycoside phosphotransferase from Tn5; aph(3')-II (or nptII); confers resistance to neomycin, kanamycin, and G418 (Geneticin®)
   5982..6134    +  CDS            ble (fragment): BLE_KLEPN - Experimental evidence at protein level: Swiss-Prot protein existence level 1. Binding protein with a strong affinity to the bleomycin family of antibiotics. Binds to CL990; an antimitotic-antibiotic compound. From Klebsiella pneumoniae.
   6193..6240    +  polyA_signal   HSV TK poly(A) signal: herpes simplex virus thymidine kinase polyadenylation signal (Cole and Stacy, 1985)
   6331..6347    -  polyA_signal   bGH poly(A) signal (fragment): bovine growth hormone polyadenylation signal
   6569..7157    +  rep_origin     ori: high-copy-number ColE1/pMB1/pBR322/pUC origin of replication
   7272..7331    +  enhancer       CMV enhancer (fragment): human cytomegalovirus immediate early enhancer
