[The description below was written by a language model from this plasmid's Addgene catalogue record and pLannotate feature annotations shown in this document.]
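Description:
RFP Dynamin2 Wild Type is a mammalian expression plasmid built on a pEGFP-type backbone, in which the original fluorescent protein has evidently been replaced by mRFP1, since the feature table finds no EGFP. The 7.3 kb plasmid replicates in E. coli from a high-copy ColE1/pUC origin and also carries an f1 phage origin. Selection relies on a single Tn5 NeoR/KanR (aminoglycoside phosphotransferase) gene placed behind tandem bacterial (bla) and SV40 early promoters and terminated by the HSV TK polyadenylation signal. This gives kanamycin resistance in bacteria and allows G418 selection in transfected mammalian cells. Short annotated fragments of ble, bGH poly(A) and SV40 large T antigen appear to be backbone remnants or chance matches rather than functional elements.

The payload is rat dynamin 2 (Dnm2), a GTPase involved in vesicular trafficking, particularly endocytosis, as well as cytokinesis. It was cloned between EcoRI and HindIII sites in the multiple cloning site. The human CMV immediate-early enhancer and promoter drive transcription, and the SV40 poly(A) signal ends the transcript. The Dnm2 coding sequence lies upstream of mRFP1, a monomeric DsRed derivative, separated only by a short stretch of residual polylinker. This arrangement is consistent with a C-terminally RFP-tagged dynamin 2 fusion, though the record does not explicitly confirm the reading frame.

The depositor notes four amino-acid differences from the NCBI reference protein (D406G, V664A, H692R and Q758R), which are not known to affect function. The stated purpose is expression of dynamin 2, and the red tag makes the construct suited to visualising the wild-type protein in live or fixed cells. The associated publication concerns dynamin 2 and the actomyosin cytoskeleton in epithelia.
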