Addgene plasmid #128152: RFP Dynamin2 Wild Type
Purpose: Expression of Dynamin 2
Depositing lab: Jennifer Lippincott-Schwartz. Depositing organization: National Institute of Child Health and Human Development (NICHD). Publication: Dynamin 2 orchestrates the global actomyosin cytoskeleton for epithelial maintenance and apical constriction. Chua J, Rikhy R, Lippincott-Schwartz J. Proc Natl Acad Sci U S A. 2009 Dec 8;106(49):20770-5. doi: 10.1073/pnas.0909812106. Epub 2009 Nov 30. PubMed 19948954.
Backbone
  Vector backbone: pEGFP
  Vector type: Mammalian Expression
Growth in bacteria
  Bacterial resistance: Kanamycin, 50 μg/mL
  Growth temperature: 37°C
  Growth strain: DH5alpha
  Copy number: Unknown
Gene/Insert
  Gene/Insert name: Dynamin 2
  Species: R. norvegicus (rat)
  Entrez Gene: Dnm2 (a.k.a. DYIIAAB)
  Cloning method: Restriction Enzyme; 5′ cloning site EcoRI (unknown if destroyed); 3′ cloning site HindIII (unknown if destroyed)
Terms and licenses: Academic/Nonprofit Terms; Industry Terms: Not Available to Industry
Depositor comments: Please note: Plasmid contains D406G, V664A, H692R, and Q758R mutations in Dynamin2 compared to the NCBI reference sequence XP_006242670.1. These mutations are not known to affect plasmid function.
How to cite: RFP Dynamin2 Wild Type was a gift from Jennifer Lippincott-Schwartz (Addgene plasmid # 128152 ; http://n2t.net/addgene:128152 ; RRID:Addgene_128152)
